>Addgene plasmid #195938 | L1P63 | addgene full sequence | sequence record 426699 | Addgene NGS Result
ACCACAGAATCAGGGGATAACGCAGGAAAGAACATGAAGGCCTTGACAGGATATATTGGCGGGTAAACTA
AGTCGCTGTATGTGTTTGTTTGAGATCTCATGTGAGCAAAAGGCCAGCAAAAGGCCAGGAACCGTAAAAA
GGCCGCGTTGCTGGCGTTTTTCCATAGGCTCCGCCCCCCTGACGAGCATCACAAAAATCGACGCTCAAGT
CAGAGGTGGCGAAACCCGACAGGACTATAAAGATACCAGGCGTTTCCCCCTGGAAGCTCCCTCGTGCGCT
CTCCTGTTCCGACCCTGCCGCTTACCGGATACCTGTCCGCCTTTCTCCCTTCGGGAAGCGTGGCGCTTTC
TCATAGCTCACGCTGTAGGTATCTCAGTTCGGTGTAGGTCGTTCGCTCCAAGCTGGGCTGTGTGCACGAA
CCCCCCGTTCAGCCCGACCGCTGCGCCTTATCCGGTAACTATCGTCTTGAGTCCAACCCGGTAAGACACG
ACTTATCGCCACTGGCAGCAGCCACTGGTAACAGGATTAGCAGAGCGAGGTATGTAGGCGGTGCTACAGA
GTTCTTGAAGTGGTGGCCTAACTACGGCTACACTAGAAGAACAGTATTTGGTATCTGCGCTCTGCTGAAG
CCAGTTACCTTCGGAAGAAGAGTTGGTAGCTCTTGATCCGGCAAACAAACCACCGCTGGTAGCGGTGGTT
TTTTTGTTTGCAAGCAGCAGATTACGCGCAGAAAAAAAGGATCTCAAGAAGATCCTTTGATCTTTTCTAC
GGGGTCTGACGCTCAGTGGAACGAAAACTCACGTTAAGGGATTTTGGTCATGAGATTATCAAAAAGGATC
TTCACCTAGATCCTTTTAAATTAAAAATGAAGTTTTAAATCAATCTAAAGTACTGAGAGATCCCCTCATA
ATTTCCCCAAAGCGTAACCATGTGTGAATAAATTTTGAGCTAGTAGGGTTGCAGCCACGAGTAAGTCTTC
CCTTGTTATTGTGTAGCCAGAATGCCGCAAAACTTCCATGCCTAAGCGAACTGTTGAGAGTACGTTTCGA
TTTCTGACTGTGTTAGCCTGGAAGTGCTTGTCCCAACCTTGTTTCTGAGCATGAACGCCCGCAAGCCAAC
ATGTTAGTTGAAGCATCAGGGCGATTAGCAGCATGATATCAAAACGCTCTGAGCTGCTCGTTCGGCTATG
GCGTAGGCCTAGTCCGTAGGCAGGACTTTTCAAGTCTCGGAAGGTTTCTTCAATCTGCATTCGCTTCGAA
TAGATATTAACAAGTTGTTTGGGTGTTCGAATTTCAACAGGTAAGTTAGTTGCTAGAACCCATGGCTCCT
TTGCCGACGCTGAGTAGATTTTAGGTGACGGGTGGTGACAATGAGTCCGTGTCGAGCGCTGATTTTTTCG
GCCTTTAGAGCGAGATTTATACAATAGAATTTGGCATGAGATTGGATTGCTTTTAGTCAGCCTCTTATAG
CCTAAAGTCTTTGAGTGACTAGATGACATATCATGTAAGTTGCTGATAGGTTTCCAGTTTTCCGCTCCTA
GGTCTGCATATTGTACTTTTCCTCTTACTCGACTTAACCAGTACCAACCCAGCTTCTCAACGGATTTATA
CCATGGCACTTTAAAGCCAGCATCACTGACAATGAGCGGTGTGGTGTTACTCGGTAGAATGCTCGCAAGG
TCGGCTAGAAATTGGTCATGAGCTTTCTTTGAACATTGCTCTGAAAGCGGGAACGCTTTCTCATAAAGAG
TAACAGAACGACCGTGTAGTGCGACTGAAGCTCGCAATACCATAAGTCGTTTTTGCTCACGAATATCAGA
CCAGTCAACAAGTACAATGGGCATCGTATTGCCCGAACAGATAAAGCTAGCATGCCAACGGTATACAGCG
AGTCGCTCTTTGTGGAGGTGACGATTACCTAACAATCGGTCGATTCGTTTGATGTTATGTTTTGTTCTCG
CTTTGGTTGGCAGGTTACGGCCAAGTTCGGTAAGAGTGAGAGTTTTACAGTCAAGTAATGCGTGGCAAGC
CAACGTTAAGCTGTTGAGTCGTTTTAAGTGTAATTCGGGGCAGAATTGGTAAAGAGAGTCGTGTAAAATA
TCGAGTTCGCACATCTTGTTGTCTGATTATTGATTTTTCGCGAAACCATTTGATCATATGACAAGATGTG
TATCCACCTTAACTTAATGATTTTTACCAAAATCATTAGGGGATTCATCAGTCTAAAGTATATATGTGTA
ACATTGGTCTAGTGATTAGAAAAACTCATCGAGCATCAAATGAAACTGCAATTTATTCATATCAGGATTA
TCAATACCATATTTTTGAAAAAGCCGTTTCTGTAATGAAGGAGAAAACTCACCGAGGCAGTTCCATAGGA
TGGCAAGATCCTGGTATCGGTCTGCGATTCCGACTCGTCCAACATCAATACAACCTATTAATTTCCCCTC
GTCAAAAATAAGGTTATCAAGTGAGAAATCACCATGAGTGACGACTGAATCCGGTGAGAATGGCAAAAGT
TTATGCATTTCTTTCCAGACTTGTTCAACAGGCCAGCCATTACGCTCGTCATCAAAATCACTCGCATCAA
CCAAACCGTTATTCATTCGTGATTGCGCCTGAGCGAGACGAAATACGCGATCGCTGTTAAAAGGACAATT
ACAAACAGGAATCGAATGCAACCGGCGCAGGAACACTGCCAGCGCATCAACAATATTTTCACCTGAATCA
GGATATTCTTCTAATACCTGGAATGCTGTTTTCCCTGGGATCGCAGTGGTGAGTAACCATGCATCATCAG
GAGTACGGATAAAATGCTTGATGGTCGGAAGAGGCATAAATTCCGTCAGCCAGTTTAGTCTGACCATCTC
ATCTGTAACATCATTGGCAACGCTACCTTTGCCATGTTTCAGAAACAACTCTGGCGCATCGGGCTTCCCA
TACAATCGGTAGATTGTCGCACCTGATTGCCCGACATTATCGCGAGCCCATTTATACCCATATAAATCAG
CATCCATGTTGGAATTTAATCGCGGCCTTGAGCAAGACGTTTCCCGTTGAATATGGCTCATAACACCCCT
TGTATTACTGTTTATGTAAGCAGACAGTTTTATTGTTCATGATGATATATTTTTATCTTGTGCAATGTAA
CATCAGAGATTTTGAGACACAACGTGGCTTTGTTGAATAAATCGAACTTTTGCTGAGTTGAAGGATCAGA
TCACGCATCTTCCCGACAACGCAGACCGTTCCGTGGCAAAGCAAAAGTTCAAAATCACCAACTGGTCCAC
CTACAACAAAGCTCTCATCAACCGTGGCTCCCTCACTTTCTGGCTGGATGATGGGGCGATTCAGGCGATC
CCCATCCAACAGCCCGCCGTCGAGCGGGCTTTTTTATCCCCGGAAGCCTGTGGATAGAGGGTAGTTATCC
ACGTGAAACCGCTAATGCCCCGCAAAGCCTTGATTCACGGGGCTTTCCGGCCCGCTCCAAAAACTATCCA
CGTGAAATCGCTAATCAGGGTACGTGAAATCGCTAATCGGAGTACGTGAAATCGCTAATAAGGTCACGTG
AAATCGCTAATCAAAAAGGCACGTGAGAACGCTAATAGCCCTTTCAGATCAACAGCTTGCAAACACCCCT
CGCTCCGGCAAGTAGTTACAGCAAGTAGTATGTTCAATTAGCTTTTCAATTATGAATATATATATCAATT
ATTGGTCGCCCTTGGCTTGTGGACAATGCGCTACGCGCACCGGCTCCGCCCGTGGACAACCGCAAGCGGT
TGCCCACCGTCGAGCGCCTTTGCCCACAACCCGGCGGCCGGCCGCAACAGATCGTTTTATAAATTTTTTT
TTTTGAAAAAGAAAAAGCCCGAAAGGCGGCAACCTCTCGGGCTTCTGGATTTCCGATCCCCGGAATTAGA
TCTTGGCAGGATATATTGTGGTGTAACGTTATCGATCTGGATTTTAGTACTGGATTTTGGTTTTAGGAAT
TAGAAATTTTATTGATAGAAGTATTTTACAAATACAAATACATACTAAGGGTTTCTTATATGCTCAACAC
ATGAGCGAAACCCTATAAGAACCCTAATTTCCCTTATCGGGAAACTACTCACACATTATTTATGGAGAAA
ATAGAGAGAGATAGATTTGTAGAGAGAGACTGGTGATTTCAGCGTACCGAATTAATTCCTGAATCACTGC
GACCGGCCCTCCCGCGACCCAGCCGAGCGAGCTTAGCGAACTGTGGACGAGAACTGTGCCACCAAGCGTA
AGGCCGTTCTCTCGCATTTGCCTTGCTAGGCTCGCGCGAGTTGCTGGCTGAGGCGTTCTCGAAATCAGCT
CTTGTTCGGTCGGCATCTACTCTATTCCTTTGCCCTCGGACGAGTGCTGGGGCGTCGGTTTCCACTATCG
GCGAGTACTTCTACACAGCCATCGGTCCAGACGGCCGCGCTTCTGCGGGCGATTTGTGTACGCCCGACAG
TCCCGGCTCCGGATCGGACGATTGCGTCGCATCGACCCTGCGCCCAAGCTGCATCATCGAAATTGCCGTC
AACCAAGCTCTGATAGAGTTGGTCAAGACCAATGCGGAGCATATACGCCCGGAGCCTTGGCGATCCTGCA
AGCTCCGGATGCCTCCGCTCGAAGTAGCGCGTCTGCTGCTCCATACAAGCCAACCACGGCCTCCAGAAGA
AGATGTTGGCGACCTCGTATTGGGAATCCCCGAACATCGCCTCGCTCCAGTCAATGACCGCTGTTATGCG
GCCATTGTCCGTCAGGACATTGTTGGAGCCGAAATCCGCGTGCACGAGGTGCCGGACTTCGGGGCAGTCC
TCGGCCCAAAGCATCAGCTCATCGAGAGCCTGCGCGACGGACGCACTGACGGTGTCGTCCATCACAGTTT
GCCAGTGATACACATGGGGATCAGCAATCGCGCATATGAAATCACGCCATGTAGTGTATTGACCGATTCC
TTGCGGTCCGAATGGGCCGAACCCGCTCGTCTGGCTAAGATCGGCCGCAGCGATAGCATCCATAGCCTCC
GCGACCGGCTGAAGAACAGCGGGCAGTTCGGTTTCAGGCAGGTCTTGCAACGTGACACCCTGTGCACGGC
GGGAGATGCAATAGGTCAGGCTCTCGCTGAACTCCCCAATGTCAAGCACTTCCGGAATCGGGAGCGCGGC
CGATGCAAAGTGCCGATAAACATAACGATCTTTGTAGAAACCATCGGCGCAGCTATTTACCCGCAGGACA
TATCCACGCCCTCCTACATCGAAGCTGAAAGCACGAGATTCTTCGCCCTCCGAGAGCTGCATCAGGTCGG
AGACGCTGTCGAACTTTTCGATCAGAAACTTCTCGACAGACGTCGCGGTGAGTTCAGGCTTTTTCATAGG
GGGGATCAGCTTGGGCTGTCCTCTCCAAATGAAATGAACTTCCTTATATAGAGGAAGGGTCTTGCGAAGG
ATAGTGGGATTGTGCGTCATCCCTTACGTCAGTGGAGATGTCACATCAATCCACTTGCTTTGAAGACGTG
GTTGGAACGTCTTCTTTTTCCACGATGCTCCTCGTGGGTGGGGGTCCATCTTTGGGACCACTGTCGGCAG
AGGCATCTTGAATGATAGCCTTTCCTTTATCGCAATGATGGCATTTGTAGGAGCCACCTTCCTTTTCTAC
TGTCCTTTCGATGAAGTGACAGATAGCTGGGCAATGGAATCCGAGGAGGTTTCCCGAAATTACCCTTTGT
TGAAAAGTCTCAATAGCCCTTTGGTCTTCTGAGACTGTATCTTTGACATTTTTGGAGTAGGGGTACGATA
ACATTAACGCTTACAATTTCCATTCGCCATTCAGGCTGCGCAACTGTTGGGAAGGGCGATCGGTGCGGGC
CTCTTCGCTATTACGCCAGCTGGCGAAAGGGGGATGTGCTGCAAGGCGATTAAGTTGGGTAACGCCAGGG
TTTTCCCAGTCACGACGTTGTAAAACGACGGCCAGTGAATTGTAATACGACTCACTATAGGGCTTGGAGC
TCAACAACAAACTTTCCATTCACCCATTTATGGATACACAGTCTAGCTCAACAGAGCTTTTAACCCAAAT
TGGTACAATAGAATACAACTTTAGATCATAATTCTCAAAAGAAAGAGATTCCTTAGCTATTCTATCTGCC
ACTCCATTTCCTTCTCGGCTTGTATGCACAAGCATAAAATCCTCAAACTTGCTAAGTAGATACTTTATGT
CTTGGATAATTGGATTGAGACTTGACAAGCATAACTTTCATGTAACCAAAGACACAAGTTGCTGAGAATC
CACCTCAAAAATGATCTTCCTATAATTGAATCGGGATAATGACAGCACAGCCCATCTAAGAGCCTCCACT
TCTACTTCCAGCACGCTTCTTACTTTTACCACAGCTCTTGCACCTAACCATAACACCTTCCCTGTATGAT
CGCGAAGCACCCACCCTAAGCCACATTTTAATCCTTCTGTTGGCCATGCCCCATCAAAGTTGCACTTAAC
CCAAGATTGTGGTGGAGCTTCCCATGTTTCTCGTCTGTCCCGACGGTGTTGTGGTTGGTGCTTTCCTTAC
ATTCTGAGCCTCTTTCCTTCTAATCCACTCATCTGCATCTTCTTGTGTCCTTACTAATACCTCATTGGTT
CCAAATTCCCTCCCTTTAAGCACCAGCTCGTTTCTGTTCTTCCACAGCCTCCCAAGTATCCAAGGGACTA
AAGCCTCCACATTCTTCAGATCAGGATATTCTTGTTTAAGATGTTGAACTCTATGGAGGTTTGTATGAAC
TGATGATCTAGGACCGGATAAGTTCCCTTCTTCATAGCGAACTTATTCAAAGAATGTTTTGTGTATCATT
CTTGTTACATTGTTATTAATGAAAAAATATTATTGGTCATTGGACTGAACACGAGTGTTAAATATGGACC
AGGCCCCAAATAAGATCCATTGATATATGAATTAAATAACAAGAATAAATCGAGTCACCAAACCACTTGC
CTTTTTTAACGAGACTTGTTCACCAACTTGATACAAAAGTCATTATCCTATGCAAATCAATAATCATACA
AAAATATCCAATAACACTAAAAAATTAAAAGAAATGGATAATTTCACAATATGTTATACGATAAAGAAGT
TACTTTTCCAAGAAATTCACTGATTTTATAAGCCCACTTGCATTAGATAAATGGCAAAAAAAAACAAAAA
GGAAAAGAAATAAAGCACGAAGAATTCTAGAAAATACGAAATACGCTTCAATGCAGTGGGACCCACGGTT
CAATTATTGCCAATTTTCAGCTCCACCGTATATTTAAAAAATAAAACGATAATGCTAAAAAAATATAAAT
CGTAACGATCGTTAAATCTCAACGGCTGGATCTTATGACGACCGTTAGAAATTGTGGTTGTCGACGAGTC
AGTAATAAACGGCGTCAAAGTGGTTGCAGCCGGCACACACGAGTCGTGTTTATCAACTCAAAGCACAAAT
ACTTTTCCTCAACCTAAAAATAAGGCAATTAGCCAAAAACAACTTTGCGTGTAAACAACGCTCAATACAC
GTGTCATTTTATTATTAGCTATTGCTTCACCGCCTTAGCTTTCTCGTGACCTAGTCGTCCTCGTCTTTTC
TTCTTCTTCTTCTATAAAACAATACCCAAAGAGCTCTTCTTCTTCACAATTCAGATTTCAATTTCTCAAA
ATCTTAAAAACTTTCTCTCAATTCTCTCTACCGTGATCAAGGTAAATTTCTGTGTTCCTTATTCTCTCAA
AATCTTCGATTTTGTTTTCGTTCGATCCCAATTTCGTATATGTTCTTTGGTTTAGATTCTGTTAATCTTA
GATCGAAGACGATTTTCTGGGTTTGATCGTTAGATATCATCTTAATTCTCGATTAGGGTTTCATAGATAT
CATCCGATTTGTTCAAATAATTTGAGTTTTGTCGAATAATTACTCTTCGATTTGTGATTTCTATCTAGAT
CTGGTGTTAGTTTCTAGTTTGTGCGATCGAATTTGTCGATTAATCTGAGTTTTTCTGATTAACAGAATGG
TGAAAGTGATTGGCCGCCGCAGCCTGGGCGTGCAGCGCATTTTTGATATTGGCCTGCGCCAGGATCATAA
CTTTCTGCTGGCGAACGGCGCGATTGCGGCGAACTGCTTTAACAGGGATCCTATTACTTTGCGTCCAGTT
GAATTAGACTGTGGACCGATCATCGAACCTGCCGAGTGGTACGAGTTGCAGGCCTGGCTTGATGGTAGAG
GGCGTGGAAAGGGTTTATCTCGGGGACAGGCAATTTTGTCAGCAATGGATAAGCTTTATTGTGAGTGTGG
GGCTGTTATGACATCAAAACGTGGAGAAGAGTCAATCAAGGATTCTTACAGGTGCAGACGTCGTAAAGTG
GTGGACCCTTCTGCTCCAGGACAGCATGAGGGTACATGCAACGTTTCTATGGCTGCTCTTGATAAATTTG
TGGCCGAACGTATTTTCAACAAGATTAGACACGCTGAAGGGGATGAGGAAACTTTAGCTCTTCTTTGGGA
GGCTGCCCGGCGTTTTGGTAAGCTAACAGAGGCACCAGAAAAAAGTGGCGAAAGAGCTAATTTGGTAGCC
GAAAGAGCAGACGCCTTGAATGCATTGGAAGAACTTTACGAAGATAGGGCTGCCGGAGCATATGATGGAC
CAGTTGGTCGGAAGCATTTCAGGAAGCAACAAGCTGCACTAACTTTGAGACAGCAAGGCGCAGAGGAGCG
ACTCGCAGAGCTTGAGGCCGCCGAGGCCCCAAAGCTTCCACTCGATCAATGGTTTCCTGAGGATGCCGAC
GCTGATCCTACAGGTCCAAAGAGCTGGTGGGGAAGAGCTAGCGTAGACGATAAGAGAGTGTTTGTGGGTC
TATTTGTTGACAAGATTGTAGTTACTAAGTCCACTACGGGTCGAGGACAGGGCACTCCCATCGAAAAGAG
AGCCAGTATTACCTGGGCAAAGCCTCCAACCGATGATGATGAAGACGATGCACAAGATGGTACCGAGGAT
GTGGCAGCACCAAAAAAAAAGAGGAAGGTGTAAGCTTAGAGACTCTTATCAAGAATCCCATCTCTTGCTT
GCTTTTTTTTGTTGTCTTCCCTTTGATAGGGTTTGTTTTTCTTGTTTCAGTGACTTTCTATGTTAAAAGA
TAATGTCAGTAAAAGGATTTGGTTTTCTATTATTCTGAATCGATTACGGAAGATTCTTGCTTAATTCCAA
TCTATACAAGTATCGTGAAATAATGACCGTTTATGTGATTAGGAGACGTGTTTCATTAATAAAATATAAG
ATCAATACATTGTTAGTAGTGATAAACTATGTACAAATTGTATTGATTGTAAAAGAAACACAATAGGTTC
CTTTTTTCTACAATATATTGTGACAGACTCTCTGTTTTAACGAATGAATTAAATTTGTCAACGAAAAAAT
TAAAGAATGATGTGATCACTTTGCACCTTGGTTCATCTTCAGAGGCTTCTGCATGTTCCATGCATTGAGG
CTCTCTACGGTCACAGGTTGTGAGCCGTTGTTAAAGACAAACAAATGGCTTGGAGGAATTCCAATCCCAC
AAAAATCTGAGCTTAACAGCACAGTTGCTCCTCTCAGAGCAGAATCGGGTATTCAACACCCTCATATCAA
CTACTACGTTGTGTATAACGGTCCACATGCCGGTATATACGATGACTGGGGTTGTACAAAGGCGGCAACA
AACGGCGTTCCCGGAGTTGCACACAAGAAATTTGCCACTATTACAGAGGCAAGAGCAGCAGCTGACGCGT
ACACAACAAGTCAGCAAACAGACAGGTTGAACTTCATCCCCAAAGGAGAAGCTCAACTCAAGCCCAAGAG
CTTTGCTAAGGCCCTAACAAGCCCACCAAAGCAAAAAGCCCACTGGCTCACGCTAGGAACCAAAAGGCCC
AGCAGTGATCCAGCCCCAAAAGAGATCTCCTTTGCCCCGGAGATTACAATGGACGATTTCCTCTATCTTT
ACGATCTAGGAAGGAAGTTCGAAGGTGAAGGTGACGACACTATGTTCACCACTGATAATGAGAAGGTTAG
CCTCTTCAATTTCAGAAAGAATGCTGACCCACAGATGGTTAGAGAGGCCTACGCAGCAAGTCTCATCAAG
ACGATCTACCCGAGTAACAATCTCCAGGAGATCAAATACCTTCCCAAGAAGGTTAAAGATGCAGTCAAAA
GATTCAGGACTAATTGCATCAAGAACACAGAGAAAGACATATTTCTCAAGATCAGAAGTACTATTCCAGT
ATGGACGATTCAAGGCTTGCTTCATAAACCAAGGCAAGTAATAGAGATTGGAGTCTCTAAAAAGGTAGTT
CCTACTGAATCTAAGGCCATGCATGGAGTCTAAGATTCAAATCGAGGATCTAACAGAACTCGCCGTCAAG
ACTGGCGAACAGTTCATACAGAGTCTTTTACGACTCAATGACAAGAAGAAAATCTTCGTCAACATGGTGG
AGCACGACACTCTGGTCTACTCCAAAAATGTCAAAGATACAGTCTCAGAAGAYCAAAGGGCTATTGAGAC
TTTTCAACAAAGGATAATTTCGGGAAACCTCCTCGGATTCCATTGCCCAGCTATCTGTCACTTCATCGAA
AGGACAGTAGAAAAGGAAGGTGGCTCCTACAAATGCCATCATTGCGATAAAGGAAAGGCTATCATTCAAG
ATCTCTCTGCCGACAGTGGTCCCAAAGATGGACCCCCACCCACGAGGAGCATCGTGGAAAAAGAAGAGGT
TCCAACCACGTCTACAAAGCAAGTGGATTGATGTGACATCTCCACTGACGTAAGGGATGACGCACAATCC
CACTATCCTTCGCAAGACCCTTCCTCTATATAAGGAAGTTCATTTCATTTGGAGAGGACACGCTCGAGTA
TAAGAGCTCATTTTTACAACAATTACCAACAACAACAAACAACAAACAACATTACAATTACATTTACAAT
TATCGATACAATGGACACGTATGCCGGCGCTTATGATAGACAATCAAGAGAAAGAGAGAACTCTTCTGCC
GCCTCTCCAGCTACACAGAGATCTGCCAACGAGGATAAAGCTGCTGATTTACAAAGAGAGGTAGAGAGAG
ATGGGGGTAGGTTTAGATTTGTGGGTCATTTCTCTGAGGCTCCTGGTACATCAGCCTTTGGTACTGCTGA
ACGGCCTGAATTTGAAAGAATATTAAATGAGTGTCGGGCCGGTCGACTAAATATGATAATAGTTTATGAT
GTATCTAGGTTCAGTAGACTCAAAGTTATGGATGCAATTCCGATCGTGAGCGAGCTACTTGCACTCGGTG
TTACTATCGTAAGTACACAAGAAGGTGTATTCAGGCAGGGTAATGTGATGGACCTTATACACCTTATTAT
GCGACTCGACGCTAGCCATAAAGAGTCATCACTGAAGAGTGCTAAAATCTTGGACACCAAGAACCTGCAA
AGGGAGCTTGGAGGCTATGTAGGAGGAAAAGCTCCGTATGGTTTCGAACTCGTGAGTGAGACAAAAGAGA
TTACCAGAAATGGTAGGATGGTGAACGTGGTTATTAATAAGCTAGCTCATAGCACAACCCCTCTCACAGG
GCCTTTTGAGTTCGAACCTGACGTTATTAGATGGTGGTGGAGAGAGATCAAAACTCACAAACATCTTCCA
TTTAAGCCAGGTAGCCAGGCTGCTATCCACCCTGGATCTATCACTGGGCTTTGTAAAAGGATGGATGCTG
ACGCAGTGCCAACTCGAGGGGAAACAATCGGTAAGAAGACTGCATCTTCCGCTTGGGATCCCGCTACAGT
TATGAGAATCCTTCGGGATCCGCGTATTGCTGGATTCGCCGCAGAAGTCATTTATAAGAAAAAACCTGAT
GGTACTCCTACTACAAAAATCGAATATTGCCTGAGCTATGAAACCGAAATTCTGACCGTGGAATATGGCA
GCCTGCCGATTGGCAAAATTGTGGAAAAACGCATTGAATGCACCGTGTATAGCGTGGATAACAACGGCAA
CATTTATACCCAGCCGGTGGCGCAGTGGCATGATCGCGGCGAACAGGAAGTGTTTGAATATTGCCTGGAA
GATGGCAGCCTGATTCGCGCGACCAAAGATCATAAATTTATGACCGTGGATGGCCAGATGCTGCCGATTG
ATGAAATTTTTGAACGCGAACTGGATCTGATGCGCGTGGATAACCTGCCGAACACCAGCCATCATCATCA
TCATCATTAATAAGCTTCTCTAGCTAGAGTCGATCGACAAGCTCGAGTTTCTCCATAATAATGTGTGAGT
AGTTCCCAGATAAGGGAATTAGGGTTCCTATAGGGTTTCGCTCATGTGTTGAGCATATAAGAAACCCTTA
GTATGTATTTGTATTTGTAAAATACTTCTATCAATAAAATTTCTAATTCCTAAAACCAAAATCCAGTACT
AAAATCCAGATCGCT
Features (pLannotate 1.2.2; 22 found; start..end, strand, type, name):
     44..68      +  misc_feature   RB T-DNA repeat: right border repeat from nopaline C58 T-DNA
    159..747     -  rep_origin     ori: high-copy-number ColE1/pMB1/pBR322/pUC origin of replication
   2106..2175    +  ncRNA          RNA-OUT: Accession: RF00240 - RNA-OUT
   2256..3071    -  CDS            KanR: aminoglycoside phosphotransferase; aph(3')-Ia; confers resistance to kanamycin in bacteria or G418 (Geneticin®) in eukaryotes
   3256..3357    +  CDS            TRA2_ECOLX (fragment): Protein predicted: Swiss-Prot protein existence level 4. Required for transposition of transposon Tn903. From Escherichia coli.
   3362..3797    +  rep_origin     pSa ori: origin of replication from bacterial plasmid pSa
   3924..3946    +  misc_feature   LB T-DNA repeat: left border repeat from nopaline C58 T-DNA (truncated)
   3954..4130    -  polyA_signal   CaMV poly(A) signal: cauliflower mosaic virus polyadenylation signal
   4180..4344    -  CDS            yokD (fragment): YOKD_BACSU - Experimental evidence at protein level: Swiss-Prot protein existence level 1. May contribute to antibiotic resistance. From Bacillus subtilis (strain 168).
   4365..5387    -  CDS            hph: KHYB_ECOLX - Experimental evidence at protein level: Swiss-Prot protein existence level 1. The aminoglycoside phosphotransferases achieve inactivation of their antibiotic substrates by phosphorylation. Only phosphorylates hygromycin and closely related compounds such as demethyl analogs and destomycin. From Escherichia coli.
   5407..5752    -  promoter       CaMV 35S promoter: strong constitutive promoter from cauliflower mosaic virus
   5409..5455    -  promoter       minimal CaMV 35S promoter: minimal 35S promoter from cauliflower mosaic virus
   5833..5990    -  CDS            lacZα (fragment): LacZα fragment of β-galactosidase; lacZ fragment
   5993..6011    +  promoter       T7 promoter: promoter for bacteriophage T7 RNA polymerase
   9481..9570    -  CDS            INV1 (fragment): INV1_DAUCA - Experimental evidence at protein level: Swiss-Prot protein existence level 1. May play an important role in phloem unloading and in stress response. From Daucus carota (Wild carrot).
   9575..10381   +  CDS            IBMP_CAMVB (fragment): Experimental evidence at protein level: Swiss-Prot protein existence level 1. Enhances the ribosomal termination-reinitiation event leading to the translation of major open reading frames on the polycistronic viral RNAs. From Cauliflower mosaic virus (strain Bari 1) (CaMV).
  10565..10910   +  promoter       CaMV 35S promoter: strong constitutive promoter from cauliflower mosaic virus
  10862..10908   +  promoter       minimal CaMV 35S promoter: minimal 35S promoter from cauliflower mosaic virus
  10939..10992   +  misc_feature   TMV Ω: translational enhancer from the tobacco mosaic virus 5'-leader sequence (Gallie et al., 1988)
  11922..12236   +  CDS            dnaE-N (fragment): DPO3A_SYNY3 - Experimental evidence at protein level: Swiss-Prot protein existence level 1. DNA polymerase III is a complex, multichain enzyme responsible for most of the replicative synthesis in bacteria. This DNA polymerase also exhibits 3' to 5' exonuclease activity. The alpha chain is the DNA polymerase (By similarity). From Synechocystis sp. (strain PCC 6803 / Kazusa).
  12240..12257   +  CDS            capTEV™ (fragment): composite tag for in vivo biotinylation, TEV protease cleavage, and 6xHis tagging
  12298..12472   +  polyA_signal   CaMV poly(A) signal: cauliflower mosaic virus polyadenylation signal
