[The description below was written by a language model from this plasmid's Addgene catalogue record and pLannotate feature annotations shown in this document.]
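Description:
L1P63 is a plant expression binary vector built on the pGII-L1-Rep backbone (a pGreenII-style Level 1 plasmid) for Agrobacterium-mediated T-DNA delivery. It is maintained in E. coli at high copy through a ColE1/pUC-type origin and also carries the pSa origin used for replication in Agrobacterium, with bacterial selection by kanamycin (aph(3')-Ia). Nopaline-type right and left T-DNA border repeats flank the region to be transferred. Next to the left border, a hygromycin phosphotransferase gene driven by the CaMV 35S promoter and ended by a CaMV poly(A) signal allows selection of transformed plants. The depositor notes an IS4 transposon insertion in the backbone that is known and considered functionally irrelevant. The transposon-related annotations near the kanamycin gene may reflect this, although the table does not label them as IS4.

The synthetic payload of about 6.5 kb encodes a split PhiC31 serine integrase as two independent transcription units. According to the record, one half is a PhiC31 fragment fused to a DnaE-Npu intein, expressed from the UBQ10 promoter with a UBQ1 terminator. The other is a DnaE-Ssp intein fused to the remaining PhiC31 fragment, expressed from the 35S promoter with a 35S terminator. The automated annotation captures only part of this: a 35S promoter followed by the TMV Ω translational enhancer, a Synechocystis DnaE intein-like segment, a short His-type tag match and a CaMV poly(A) signal. The UBQ10 unit and the integrase coding sequences are not annotated. When both halves are made in the same cell, intein trans-splicing should reconstitute active integrase. The plasmid belongs to an integrase toolbox for recording gene expression during plant development, and with its two constitutive promoters it probably serves as a test or reference for the split design.
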