Addgene plasmid #195938: L1P63
Purpose: PhiC31-intein(DnaE-Npu) and Intein(DnaE-Ssp)-PhiC31 : pUBQ10-PI-tUBQ1-p35S-IP-t35S
Depositing lab: Jennifer Nemhauser. Depositing organization: University of Washington. Publication: An integrase toolbox to record gene-expression during plant development. Guiziou S, Maranas CJ, Chu JC, Nemhauser JL. Nat Commun. 2023 Apr 3;14(1):1844. doi: 10.1038/s41467-023-37607-5. PubMed 37012288.
Backbone
  Vector backbone: pGII-L1-Rep
  Backbone size w/o insert (bp): 4708
  Vector type: Plant Expression
  Selectable markers: Hygromycin
Growth in bacteria
  Bacterial resistance: Kanamycin, 50 μg/mL
  Growth temperature: 37°C
  Growth strain: DH5alpha
  Copy number: High Copy
Gene/Insert
  Gene/Insert name: pUBQ10-PI-tUBQ1-p35S-IP-t35S
  Species: Synthetic
  Insert size (bp): 6460
  Cloning method: Restriction Enzyme; 5′ cloning site Unknown (unknown if destroyed)
Terms and licenses: Academic/Nonprofit Terms; Industry Terms: Not Available to Industry
Depositor comments: IS4 Transposon present in plasmid backbone. This is a known insertion and is not of any functional concern.
How to cite: L1P63 was a gift from Jennifer Nemhauser (Addgene plasmid # 195938 ; http://n2t.net/addgene:195938 ; RRID:Addgene_195938)
